Addgene plasmid #191021: pEY15
Purpose: flp-1 fluorescent neural reporter driving nuclear mTagBFP2 expression (refer to NeuroPAL paper for expression)
Depositing lab: Oliver Hobert & Eviatar Yemini. Depositing organization: Columbia University. Publication: NeuroPAL: A Multicolor Atlas for Whole-Brain Neuronal Identification in C. elegans. Yemini E, Lin A, Nejatbakhsh A, Varol E, Sun R, Mena GE, Samuel ADT, Paninski L, Venkatachalam V, Hobert O. Cell. 2021 Jan 7;184(1):272-288.e11. doi: 10.1016/j.cell.2020.12.012. Epub 2020 Dec 29. PubMed 33378642.
Backbone
  Vector backbone: pPD95.62
  Vector type: Worm Expression
Growth in bacteria
  Bacterial resistance: Ampicillin, 100 μg/mL
  Growth temperature: 37°C
  Growth strain: DH5alpha
  Copy number: Unknown
Gene/Insert
  Gene/Insert name: flp-1
  Species: C. elegans (nematode)
  Mutation: None
  Entrez Gene: flp-1 (a.k.a. CELE_F23B2.5)
  Cloning method: Gibson Cloning
Terms and licenses: Academic/Nonprofit Terms; Industry Terms: Not Available to Industry
How to cite: pEY15 was a gift from Oliver Hobert & Eviatar Yemini (Addgene plasmid # 191021 ; http://n2t.net/addgene:191021 ; RRID:Addgene_191021)
