[The description below was written by a language model from this plasmid's Addgene catalogue record and pLannotate feature annotations shown in this document.]
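Description:
pEY15 is a C. elegans expression plasmid built on the pPD95.62 backbone, one of the set of transcriptional reporters generated for the NeuroPAL multicolor neuronal identification system. It is maintained in E. coli through a high-copy ColE1/pUC-type origin and selected with ampicillin via the bla (AmpR) gene and its promoter. Remnants of pUC-style cloning sequence are also annotated (an MCS fragment, lac promoter and operator, CAP binding site, and small lacI, rop and bom fragments), but these have no evident role in the reporter.

The payload is a blue nuclear reporter. An mTagBFP2 coding sequence is followed closely on the same strand by the worm histone H2B gene his-11, consistent with a fluorescent protein–histone fusion that tethers the signal to chromatin. This confines fluorescence to the nucleus, which makes individual neurons easier to resolve. According to the catalogue entry, expression is driven by regulatory sequence from flp-1, a C. elegans gene, inserted by Gibson cloning. The feature table does not annotate this promoter explicitly; the region upstream of mTagBFP2 is largely unannotated apart from an antisense hit to a daf-10 fragment, which may simply reflect genomic sequence carried along with the flp-1 upstream region. Similarly, no 3' UTR is annotated. An aex-5 fragment is called downstream of his-11, and it may derive from genomic sequence in the backbone's 3' region, though the record does not say so.

The plasmid is intended for worm transgenesis to label flp-1-expressing neurons with nuclear blue fluorescence. The record defers to the NeuroPAL publication for the specific expression pattern.
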