Features (pLannotate 1.2.2; 14 found; start..end, strand, type, name):
    152..169     -  misc_feature   MCS (fragment): pUC18/19 multiple cloning site
    168..704     -  CDS            daf-10 (fragment): IF122_CAEEL - Experimental evidence at protein level: Swiss-Prot protein existence level 1. Component of the IFT complex A (IFT-A), a complex required for retrograde ciliary transport and entry into cilia of G protein- coupled receptors (GPCRs) (PubMed:28479320). Plays a role in chemotaxis and sensory perception (PubMed:7240452, PubMed:7705621). Required for entry into and exit from the dauer larval stage and this may be mediated by daf-12, daf-16 and daf-41 (PubMed:7240452, PubMed:23284299, PubMed:25830239). Controls the behavioral response, namely the avoidance response, and pathogen-respons
   1348..2193    +  CDS            mTagBFP2: mTagBFP2 is a basic (constitutively fluorescent) blue fluorescent protein published in 2011, derived from Entacmaea quadricolor. It is reported to be a very rapidly-maturing monomer with very low acid sensitivity.
   2218..2580    +  CDS            his-11: H2B1_CAEEL - Experimental evidence at protein level: Swiss-Prot protein existence level 1. Core component of nucleosome. Nucleosomes wrap and compact DNA into chromatin, limiting DNA accessibility to the cellular machineries which require DNA as a template. Histones thereby play a central role in transcription regulation, DNA repair, DNA replication and chromosomal stability. DNA accessibility is regulated via a complex set of post-translational modifications of histones, also called histone code, and nucleosome remodeling. From Caenorhabditis elegans.
   3190..3342    +  CDS            aex-5 (fragment): AEX5_CAEEL - Also known as kpc-3 From Caenorhabditis elegans.
   3470..3505    +  CDS            rop (fragment): Rop protein, which maintains plasmids at low copy number; rop
   3607..3706    +  misc_feature   bom (fragment): basis of mobility region from pBR322
   3804..3908    +  promoter       AmpR promoter: bla
   3909..4769    +  CDS            AmpR: β-lactamase; bla; confers resistance to ampicillin, carbenicillin, and related antibiotics
   4940..5528    +  rep_origin     ori: high-copy-number ColE1/pMB1/pBR322/pUC origin of replication
   5711..5803    +  CDS            lacI (fragment): lac repressor; lacI; The lac repressor binds to the lac operator to inhibit transcription in E. coli. This inhibition can be relieved by adding lactose or isopropyl-β-D-thiogalactopyranoside (IPTG).
   5816..5837    +  protein_bind   CAP binding site: CAP binding activates transcription in the presence of cAMP. E. coli catabolite activator protein
   5852..5882    +  promoter       lac promoter: promoter for the E. coli lac operon
   5890..5906    +  protein_bind   lac operator: The lac repressor binds to the lac operator to inhibit transcription in E. coli. This inhibition can be relieved by adding lactose or isopropyl-β-D-thiogalactopyranoside (IPTG). lac repressor encoded by lacI
>Addgene plasmid #191021 | pEY15 | addgene full sequence | sequence record 376131 | Addgene NGS Result
TCACACAGGAAACAGCTATGACCATGATTACGCCAAGCTGTAAGTTTAAACATGATCTTACTAACTAACT
ATTCTCATTTAAATTTTCAGAGCTTAAAAATGGCTGAAATCACTCACAACGATGGATACGCTAACAACTT
GGAAATGAAATAAGCTTGCATGCCTGCAGCAGTGGACCATAATCCAAACTCATTCAATGCACAAGTTAAT
AGAATTTGATTGCATGGATTGAACATCATACATTGGATTACGTCTGTGTGACTGAAATTTATAATTACAT
TTTTGCAATTTCGTATTACGAATTTTGAATTTTCAACAAAAATTGTAAAACTACAATTTGCTAAAAAAAT
ATGGCAATAGCCAGATTCTCAGTCTGTTCGGAAAAATTCCAACCTGTATCTCAAAGTTCCCTCGTGTTTC
TCATTCCACAAAATTACCAATTTATCAGCACCACCTGATGCAAATAGTTCGCCATTATGTGACCATGCGA
CTGTGTATACTAGATCTTTGTGTCCTGAAATTCAGTTGATTTAGAGTTAGAGAAGGGCTCAATGAATTCT
TACTCTAAATAATTTTAAAACGTACTTACCTTTCAAAGTTTGCATTTGACCACCTTCATTAACATCAAAC
AAGTAAACTTTGTTATCTGCAGCCAACAAAAGTTCAGAGCCATCTGGTTTGAATGCGAGATCATAAATGC
AAACTCTGGAAATTAATTTCTATTTCAAATGATACGTTTTAAATTATAATTGAGGTTTTCCGGTTCTTAA
AAAATATGTGGTAAAATGATAATCTAGCTATTTAATTGTTCACAATTTTTGAAGGAATTCCTAAAAACCC
AAAAAAAAAAACTGTTCCCCATGGAAGCCTAATTTTCTTGAAATCTTTTTCATCGTCATCATCTTCCTGA
AATTCCAATCCATAGAATGTGTCCCGTTTTGGATGTATAAAACATAATGGAATTAGTCCTCGTCAAGCAC
GTCTTACGGACCCCAGATGCAAGAAATACAATATGAATATTAAAATCAAATTAATTATTTGTGGTAAATA
TCATCATCATCCTACTCATACTCATCATGGGGGGTTCAAGATTGGATACGGTACTTGCAAAGAAGGCTTA
TAAATAGCTCACATCTTCATTGGTTTTCTTCACTTTATCCCGGGATTGGCCAAAGGACCCAAAGGTATGT
TTCGAATGATACTAACATAACATAGAACATTTTCAGGAGGACCCTTGCTTGGAGGGTACCGAGCTCAGAA
AAAATGACCGCTCCAAAGAAGAAGCGCAAGGTTCCAGTCGAGAAGATGACTGCCCCAAAAAAGAAACGTA
AGGTCCCGCGGATGTCAGAGCTTATTAAGGAGAATATGCATATGAAACTGTACATGGAAGGAACCGTGGA
CAACCATCACTTTAAGTGCACTTCGGAGGGGGAAGGCAAACCGTACGAGGGCACCCAGACCATGCGAATC
AAGGTGGTCGAGGGAGGCCCACTGCCCTTCGCCTTCGACATTCTGGTAAGTTTAAACATATATATACTAA
CTAACCCTGATTATTTAAATTTTCAGGCTACTAGCTTCCTGTACGGCAGCAAGACTTTTATTAATCACAC
CCAGGGCATCCCGGACTTCTTCAAACAGTCGTTCCCTGAGGGCTTCACATGGGAGCGTGTGACCACATAC
GAAGACGGTGGCGTTCTCACCGCTACCCAGGACACCAGCCTCCAGGACGGTTGCCTCATATATAATGTGG
TAAGTTTAAACAGTTCGGTACTAACTAACCATACATATTTAAATTTTCAGAAGATCCGGGGAGTAAACTT
CACATCCAATGGTCCGGTTATGCAGAAGAAAACACTCGGCTGGGAGGCCTTCACCGAGACGCTGTATCCG
GCTGACGGAGGCCTGGAAGGTCGAAACGACATGGCCCTGAAGCTCGTCGGCGGTAGCCATCTCATCGCAA
ACGCTAAGACCACATATAGATCCAAGAAACCGGTAAGTTTAAACATGATTTTACTAACTAACTAATCTGA
TTTAAATTTTCAGGCTAAGAACCTTAAAATGCCGGGAGTCTACTATGTTGACTACAGACTGGAACGGATC
AAGGAGGCCAACAACGAGACCTACGTCGAGCAGCACGAGGTTGCAGTTGCCAGATACTGCGACCTCCCGA
GCAAACTGGGTCACAAGCTTAATCCTAGGATACCGGTGGGTGAAGACCCACCAAAGCCATCTGCCAAGGG
AGCCAAGAAGGCCGCCAAGACCGTTACGAAGCCAAAGGACGGAAAGAAGAGACGTCATGCCCGTAAGGAA
TCATACTCCGTCTACATCTACCGTGTCCTCAAGCAAGTTCATCCAGACACTGGAGTTTCCTCCAAAGCCA
TGTCTATCATGAACTCTTTTGTCAACGATGTCTTCGAGCGTATTGCTGCTGAAGCATCCCGTCTTGCTCA
CTACAACAAGCGTTCCACAATCTCATCCCGCGAAATTCAGACCGCTGTCCGTCTGATCCTTCCAGGAGAG
CTTGCCAAGCACGCCGTGTCTGAGGGAACCAAGGCCGTTACCAAGTACACTTCCAGCAAGTAGGAATTCC
AACTGAGCGCCGGTCGCTACCATTACCAACTTGTCTGGTGTCAAAAATAATAGGGGCCGCTGTCATCAGA
GTAAGTTTAAACTGAGTTCTACTAACTAACGAGTAATATTTAAATTTTCAGCATCTCGCGCCCGTGCCTC
TGACTTCTAAGTCCAATTACTCTTCAACATCCCTACATGCTCTTTCTCCCTGTGCTCCCACCCCCTATTT
TTGTTATTATCAAAAAACTTCTCTTAATTTCTTTGTTTTTTAGCTTCTTTTAAGTCACCTCTAACAATGA
AATTGTGTAGATTCAAAAATAGAATTAATTCGTAATAAAAAGTCGAAAAAAATTGTGCTCCCTCCCCCCA
TTAATAATAATTCTATCCCAAAATCTACACAATGTTCTGTGTACACTTCTTATGTTTTTTACTTCTGATA
AATTTTTTTGAAACATCATAGAAAAAACCGCACACAAAATACCTTATCATATGTTACGTTTCAGTTTATG
ACCGCAATTTTTATTTCTTCGCACGTCTGGGCCTCTCATGACGTCAAATCATGCTCATCGTGAAAAAGTT
TTGGAGTATTTTTGGAATTTTTCAATCAAGTGAAAGTTTATGAAATTAATTTTCCTGCTTTTGCTTTTTG
GGGTTTCCCCTATTGTTTGTCAAGATTTCGAGGACGGCGTTTTTCTTGCTAAAATCACAAGTATTGATGA
GCACGATGCAAGAAAGATCGGAAGAAGGTTTGGGTTTGAGGCTCAGTGGAAGGTGAGTAGAAGTTGATAA
TTTGAAAGTGGAGTAGTGTCTATGGGGTTTTTGCCTTAAATGACAGAATACATTCCCAATATACCAAACA
TAACTGTTTCCTACTAGTCGGCCGTACGGGCCCTTTCGTCTCGCGCGTTTCGGTGATGACGGTGAAAACC
TCTGACACATGCAGCTCCCGGAGACGGTCACAGCTTGTCTGTAAGCGGATGCCGGGAGCAGACAAGCCCG
TCAGGGCGCGTCAGCGGGTGTTGGCGGGTGTCGGGGCTGGCTTAACTATGCGGCATCAGAGCAGATTGTA
CTGAGAGTGCACCATATGCGGTGTGAAATACCGCACAGATGCGTAAGGAGAAAATACCGCATCAGGCGGC
CTTAAGGGCCTCGTGATACGCCTATTTTTATAGGTTAATGTCATGATAATAATGGTTTCTTAGACGTCAG
GTGGCACTTTTCGGGGAAATGTGCGCGGAACCCCTATTTGTTTATTTTTCTAAATACATTCAAATATGTA
TCCGCTCATGAGACAATAACCCTGATAAATGCTTCAATAATATTGAAAAAGGAAGAGTATGAGTATTCAA
CATTTCCGTGTCGCCCTTATTCCCTTTTTTGCGGCATTTTGCCTTCCTGTTTTTGCTCACCCAGAAACGC
TGGTGAAAGTAAAAGATGCTGAAGATCAGTTGGGTGCACGAGTGGGTTACATCGAACTGGATCTCAACAG
CGGTAAGATCCTTGAGAGTTTTCGCCCCGAAGAACGTTTTCCAATGATGAGCACTTTTAAAGTTCTGCTA
TGTGGCGCGGTATTATCCCGTATTGACGCCGGGCAAGAGCAACTCGGTCGCCGCATACACTATTCTCAGA
ATGACTTGGTTGAGTACTCACCAGTCACAGAAAAGCATCTTACGGATGGCATGACAGTAAGAGAATTATG
CAGTGCTGCCATAACCATGAGTGATAACACTGCGGCCAACTTACTTCTGACAACGATCGGAGGACCGAAG
GAGCTAACCGCTTTTTTGCACAACATGGGGGATCATGTAACTCGCCTTGATCGTTGGGAACCGGAGCTGA
ATGAAGCCATACCAAACGACGAGCGTGACACCACGATGCCTGTAGCAATGGCAACAACGTTGCGCAAACT
ATTAACTGGCGAACTACTTACTCTAGCTTCCCGGCAACAATTAATAGACTGGATGGAGGCGGATAAAGTT
GCAGGACCACTTCTGCGCTCGGCCCTTCCGGCTGGCTGGTTTATTGCTGATAAATCTGGAGCCGGTGAGC
GTGGGTCTCGCGGTATCATTGCAGCACTGGGGCCAGATGGTAAGCCCTCCCGTATCGTAGTTATCTACAC
GACGGGGAGTCAGGCAACTATGGATGAACGAAATAGACAGATCGCTGAGATAGGTGCCTCACTGATTAAG
CATTGGTAACTGTCAGACCAAGTTTACTCATATATACTTTAGATTGATTTAAAACTTCATTTTTAATTTA
AAAGGATCTAGGTGAAGATCCTTTTTGATAATCTCATGACCAAAATCCCTTAACGTGAGTTTTCGTTCCA
CTGAGCGTCAGACCCCGTAGAAAAGATCAAAGGATCTTCTTGAGATCCTTTTTTTCTGCGCGTAATCTGC
TGCTTGCAAACAAAAAAACCACCGCTACCAGCGGTGGTTTGTTTGCCGGATCAAGAGCTACCAACTCTTT
TTCCGAAGGTAACTGGCTTCAGCAGAGCGCAGATACCAAATACTGTTCTTCTAGTGTAGCCGTAGTTAGG
CCACCACTTCAAGAACTCTGTAGCACCGCCTACATACCTCGCTCTGCTAATCCTGTTACCAGTGGCTGCT
GCCAGTGGCGATAAGTCGTGTCTTACCGGGTTGGACTCAAGACGATAGTTACCGGATAAGGCGCAGCGGT
CGGGCTGAACGGGGGGTTCGTGCACACAGCCCAGCTTGGAGCGAACGACCTACACCGAACTGAGATACCT
ACAGCGTGAGCTATGAGAAAGCGCCACGCTTCCCGAAGGGAGAAAGGCGGACAGGTATCCGGTAAGCGGC
AGGGTCGGAACAGGAGAGCGCACGAGGGAGCTTCCAGGGGGAAACGCCTGGTATCTTTATAGTCCTGTCG
GGTTTCGCCACCTCTGACTTGAGCGTCGATTTTTGTGATGCTCGTCAGGGGGGCGGAGCCTATGGAAAAA
CGCCAGCAACGCGGCCTTTTTACGGTTCCTGGCCTTTTGCTGGCCTTTTGCTCACATGTTCTTTCCTGCG
TTATCCCCTGATTCTGTGGATAACCGTATTACCGCCTTTGAGTGAGCTGATACCGCTCGCCGCAGCCGAA
CGACCGAGCGCAGCGAGTCAGTGAGCGAGGAAGCGGAAGAGCGCCCAATACGCAAACCGCCTCTCCCCGC
GCGTTGGCCGATTCATTAATGCAGCTGGCACGACAGGTTTCCCGACTGGAAAGCGGGCAGTGAGCGCAAC
GCAATTAATGTGAGTTAGCTCACTCATTAGGCACCCCAGGCTTTACACTTTATGCTTCCGGCTCGTATGT
TGTGTGGAATTGTGAGCGGATAACAATT
